>Addgene plasmid #212346 | pTwist-SARS-CoV-2 Spike-deltaC18 L242H (CAT) | addgene full sequence | sequence record 431596 | Addgene NGS Result
ATGTTTGTGTTCCTCGTTCTCCTGCCCCTCGTTTCTTCCCAATGCGTGAACCTCACAACTAGAACGCAGC
TCCCACCCGCTTACACGAACTCTTTTACTCGTGGAGTATACTATCCCGATAAAGTCTTTAGGTCCAGTGT
CCTTCATTCTACTCAAGACCTTTTCCTGCCATTCTTCTCAAATGTCACCTGGTTCCATGCTATCCACGTT
TCTGGCACCAACGGAACTAAACGATTTGATAATCCCGTCTTGCCATTTAACGATGGCGTATACTTTGCCT
CAACGGAGAAGTCCAACATTATCCGGGGATGGATATTTGGCACCACCCTGGACTCCAAGACACAGTCTCT
CCTCATTGTGAACAACGCCACCAATGTCGTCATCAAAGTCTGTGAATTTCAATTTTGTAACGATCCCTTT
CTCGGGGTTTATTATCATAAGAATAACAAGTCTTGGATGGAGTCAGAGTTCCGCGTTTACAGTTCCGCTA
ACAACTGTACTTTTGAGTACGTTTCCCAACCATTTCTCATGGATCTTGAAGGGAAGCAAGGCAACTTCAA
GAATCTCCGCGAATTTGTGTTTAAGAATATAGACGGCTACTTCAAAATTTATAGCAAGCATACCCCGATA
AATCTGGTTCGGGATCTCCCTCAAGGCTTCTCCGCGTTGGAACCCCTCGTGGACTTGCCGATTGGCATCA
ACATCACCCGGTTCCAAACCCTTCATGCCCTTCATCGAAGCTACCTCACGCCTGGCGACAGTAGTAGTGG
TTGGACAGCGGGCGCAGCAGCCTACTATGTGGGATATTTGCAACCACGCACCTTTCTTCTCAAATATAAC
GAAAACGGAACAATTACCGATGCCGTAGACTGTGCCCTCGATCCCCTGTCCGAAACTAAATGCACACTCA
AGTCCTTCACAGTTGAGAAAGGCATATACCAAACCAGTAACTTCCGCGTCCAACCCACCGAATCCATTGT
TCGATTCCCTAACATCACCAATTTGTGTCCTTTCGGTGAAGTATTTAATGCCACTCGATTTGCATCAGTT
TATGCCTGGAATCGCAAGCGAATATCAAATTGTGTTGCAGATTATAGTGTCCTGTATAATAGCGCATCAT
TCAGCACTTTTAAGTGTTATGGGGTCAGCCCTACGAAATTGAATGACTTGTGTTTTACCAACGTTTACGC
AGATTCTTTCGTCATACGCGGCGACGAAGTCCGACAGATTGCACCGGGGCAAACCGGAAAGATAGCAGAC
TATAATTATAAGTTGCCGGATGACTTCACCGGCTGCGTTATAGCATGGAACTCCAATAATCTCGATTCAA
AAGTCGGCGGCAACTATAATTATCTTTACCGCCTGTTTCGCAAGTCAAATCTGAAGCCCTTTGAACGTGA
CATCTCCACCGAAATTTATCAAGCTGGCAGCACCCCATGTAATGGAGTGGAAGGGTTTAACTGTTATTTT
CCCCTTCAATCATACGGATTTCAACCAACAAATGGGGTGGGCTATCAACCATATCGGGTGGTAGTCTTGA
GCTTTGAGCTGCTCCACGCACCGGCTACAGTTTGCGGACCGAAGAAAAGCACTAACCTGGTGAAGAATAA
ATGTGTGAACTTCAACTTTAATGGGCTCACCGGAACAGGGGTGCTGACAGAATCAAACAAGAAATTTCTC
CCTTTTCAACAATTTGGTAGAGACATTGCCGATACCACAGATGCCGTCCGCGATCCGCAAACACTGGAAA
TCCTCGATATAACACCCTGTAGCTTCGGCGGGGTCAGCGTGATAACTCCCGGAACGAACACATCCAACCA
AGTGGCTGTCCTGTATCAAGATGTCAACTGTACCGAAGTCCCTGTGGCGATACACGCCGACCAACTGACA
CCCACCTGGAGAGTCTACTCAACAGGTTCCAATGTCTTTCAAACTAGAGCGGGTTGTCTCATTGGCGCTG
AGCATGTCAATAATTCATACGAATGTGATATTCCTATTGGGGCAGGAATCTGTGCGTCTTATCAAACTCA
AACGAACTCACCACGGCGCGCTCGCTCAGTAGCCAGCCAGTCCATAATCGCCTATACCATGAGTCTCGGG
GCTGAGAACTCCGTGGCTTATTCAAACAATTCCATCGCAATCCCAACTAACTTTACCATTAGCGTTACCA
CGGAAATCTTGCCCGTCAGCATGACTAAGACGAGCGTAGACTGTACGATGTATATCTGTGGGGATTCCAC
CGAGTGTAGCAACCTCTTGCTTCAATACGGGTCTTTCTGTACTCAACTCAACCGAGCATTGACCGGAATT
GCGGTCGAACAAGACAAGAATACCCAAGAGGTGTTCGCACAAGTAAAGCAAATATACAAAACGCCGCCAA
TCAAAGATTTTGGCGGGTTTAATTTTAGCCAAATACTGCCAGACCCATCTAAGCCTTCAAAACGCAGCTT
TATCGAGGATCTGCTGTTCAACAAAGTTACGTTGGCTGACGCGGGTTTCATTAAGCAGTATGGGGATTGT
TTGGGAGACATTGCGGCCCGCGACCTTATCTGTGCTCAAAAATTCAATGGGTTGACAGTTCTGCCCCCTC
TGCTCACTGATGAGATGATTGCACAGTATACATCAGCATTGTTGGCAGGAACCATTACATCCGGCTGGAC
TTTTGGCGCGGGTGCGGCCCTTCAAATACCTTTCGCTATGCAAATGGCTTACAGATTCAATGGGATTGGT
GTCACGCAAAATGTATTGTATGAAAATCAGAAGCTGATCGCTAATCAATTTAACAGCGCGATTGGCAAGA
TCCAAGATTCACTGTCAAGCACAGCGTCCGCCCTCGGCAAACTCCAAGATGTTGTGAATCAAAACGCCCA
GGCCCTGAATACCCTCGTGAAGCAACTGAGTTCTAACTTCGGCGCAATCTCCAGCGTCCTCAACGACATA
TTGTCCAGACTTGATAAGGTGGAAGCCGAGGTGCAAATTGATCGGCTCATCACAGGCAGGCTCCAGTCAC
TCCAAACTTATGTGACACAACAGTTGATCCGGGCTGCTGAGATACGAGCAAGCGCCAACCTGGCCGCCAC
TAAAATGTCAGAGTGCGTGCTCGGGCAGTCCAAACGGGTTGACTTTTGTGGCAAGGGCTATCACTTGATG
TCCTTCCCCCAATCCGCCCCACATGGAGTGGTCTTTCTCCACGTCACTTATGTCCCTGCTCAAGAGAAGA
ACTTTACGACAGCTCCAGCAATCTGTCACGATGGCAAAGCGCACTTTCCCAGGGAAGGCGTTTTCGTCAG
TAATGGCACGCATTGGTTTGTGACCCAAAGGAATTTCTATGAACCCCAAATCATAACCACTGACAATACA
TTTGTCTCAGGCAACTGTGATGTGGTCATTGGGATCGTGAACAACACGGTATATGATCCCCTGCAACCCG
AGTTGGATAGCTTCAAAGAGGAATTGGATAAATACTTTAAGAATCATACTTCACCCGATGTTGATCTCGG
GGACATATCAGGAATAAATGCAAGTGTCGTCAACATTCAGAAAGAGATTGATCGCCTTAATGAGGTCGCC
AAGAACTTGAATGAATCTTTGATCGACTTGCAAGAACTGGGCAAATACGAACAATATATTAAATGGCCCT
GGTACATTTGGTTGGGCTTTATCGCCGGACTTATAGCTATCGTTATGGTCACAATTATGTTGTGCTGTAT
GACTAGCTGTTGTTCCTGCTTGAAAGGATGTTGCAGTTGCGGATCTTGTTGTAAATAAAGGATCCTCTAG
AAGTTGTCTCCTCCTGCACTGACTGACTGATACAATCGATTTCTGGATCCGCAGGCCTAATCAACCTCTG
GATTACAAAATTTGTGAAAGATTGACTGGTATTCTTAACTATGTTGCTCCTTTTACGCTATGTGGATACG
CTGCTTTAATGCCTTTGTATCATGCTATTGCTTCCCGTATGGCTTTCATTTTCTCCTCCTTGTATAAATC
CTGGTTGCTGTCTCTTTATGAGGAGTTGTGGCCCGTTGTCAGGCAACGTGGCGTGGTGTGCACTGTGTTT
GCTGACGCAACCCCCACTGGTTGGGGCATTGCCACCACCTGTCAGCTCCTTTCCGGGACTTTCGCTTTCC
CCCTCCCTATTGCCACGGCGGAACTCATCGCCGCCTGCCTTGCCCGCTGCTGGACAGGGGCTCGGCTGTT
GGGCACTGACAATTCCGTGGTGTTGTCGGGGAAGCTGACGTCCTTTCCATGGCTGCTCGCCTGTGTTGCC
ACCTGGATTCTGCGCGGGACGTCCTTCTGCTACGTCCCTTCGGCCCTCAATCCAGCGGACCTTCCTTCCC
GCGGCCTGCTGCCGGCTCTGCGGCCTCTTCCGCGTCTTCGCCTTCGCCCTCAGACGAGTCGGATCTCCCT
TTGGGCCGCCTCCCCGCCTGTCTAGCTTGACTGACTGAGATACAGCGTACCTTCAGCTCACAGACATGAT
AAGATACATTGATGAGTTTGGACAAACCACAACTAGAATGCAGTGAAAAAAATGCTTTATTTGTGAAATT
TGTGATGCTATTGCTTTATTTGTAACCATTATAAGCTGCAATAAACAAGTTAACAACAACAATTGCATTC
ATTTTATGTTTCAGGTTCAGGGGGAGGTGTGGGAGGTTTTTTAAAGCAAGTAAAACCTCTACAAATGTGG
TATTGGCCCATCTCTATCGGTATCGTAGCATAACCCCTTGGGGCCTCTAAACGGGTCTTGAGGGGTTTTT
TGTGCCCCTCGGGCCGGATTGCTATCTACCGGCATTGGCGCAGAAAAAAATGCCTGATGCGACGCTGCGC
GTCTTATACTCCCACATATGCCAGATTCAGCAACGGATACGGCTTCCCCAACTTGCCCACTTCCATACGT
GTCCTCCTTACCAGAAATTTATCCTTAAGGTCGTCAGCTATCCTGCAGGCGATCTCTCGATTTCGATCAA
GACATTCCTTTAATGGTCTTTTCTGGACACCACTAGGGGTCAGAAGTAGTTCATCAAACTTTCTTCCCTC
CCTAATCTCATTGGTTACCTTGGGCTATCGAAACTTAATTAAGCGATCTGCATCTCAATTAGTCAGCAAC
CATAGTCCCGCCCCTAACTCCGCCCATCCCGCCCCTAACTCCGCCCAGTTCCGCCCATTCTCCGCCCCAT
CGCTGACTAATTTTTTTTATTTATGCAGAGGCCGAGGCCGCCTCGGCCTCTGAGCTATTCCAGAAGTAGT
GAGGAGGCTTTTTTGGAGGCCTAGGCTTTTGCAAAGGAGGTAGCCAACATGATTGAACAAGATGGATTGC
ACGCAGGTTCTCCCGCCGCTTGGGTGGAGAGGCTATTCGGCTATGACTGGGCACAACAGACAATCGGCTG
CTCTGATGCCGCCGTGTTCCGGCTGTCAGCGCAGGGGCGCCCGGTTCTTTTTGTCAAGACCGACCTGTCC
GGTGCCCTGAATGAACTCCAGGACGAGGCAGCGCGGCTATCGTGGCTGGCCACGACGGGCGTTCCTTGCG
CAGCTGTGCTCGACGTTGTCACTGAAGCGGGAAGGGACTGGCTGCTATTGGGCGAAGTGCCGGGGCAGGA
TCTCCTGTCATCTCACCTTGCTCCTGCCGAGAAAGTATCCATCATGGCTGATGCAATGCGGCGGCTGCAT
ACGCTTGATCCGGCTACCTGCCCATTCGACCACCAAGCGAAACATCGCATCGAGCGAGCACGTACTCGGA
TGGAAGCCGGTCTTGTCGATCAGGATGATCTGGACGAAGAGCATCAGGGGCTCGCGCCAGCCGAACTGTT
CGCCAGGCTCAAGGCGCGGATGCCCGACGGCGAGGATCTCGTCGTGACCCACGGCGATGCCTGCTTGCCG
AATATCATGGTGGAAAATGGCCGCTTTTCTGGATTCATCGACTGTGGCCGGCTGGGTGTGGCGGACCGCT
ATCAGGACATAGCGTTGGCTACCCGTGATATTGCTGAAGAGCTTGGCGGCGAATGGGCTGACCGCTTCCT
CGTGCTTTACGGTATCGCCGCTCCCGATTCGCAGCGCATCGCCTTCTATCGCCTTCTTGACGAGTTCTTC
TAGTATGTAAGCCCTGTGCCTTCTAGTTGCCAGCCATCTGTTGTTTGCCCCTCCCCCGTGCCTTCCTTGA
CCCTGGAAGGTGCCACTCCCACTGTCCTTTCCTAATAAAATGAGGAAATTGCATCGCATTGTCTGAGTAG
GTGTCATTCTATTCTGGGGGGTGGGGTGGGGCAGGACAGCAAGGGGGAGGATTGGGAAGACAATAGCAGG
CATGCTGGGGATGCGGTGGGCTCTATGGTTAATTAACCAGTCAAGTCAGCTACTTGGCGAGATCGACTTG
TCTGGGTTTCGACTACGCTCAGAATTGCGTCAGTCAAGTTCGATCTGGTCCTTGCTATTGCACCCGTTCT
CCGATTACGAGTTTCATTTAAATCATGTGAGCAAAAGGCCAGCAAAAGGCCAGGAACCGTAAAAAGGCCG
CGTTGCTGGCGTTTTTCCATAGGCTCCGCCCCCCTGACGAGCATCACAAAAATCGACGCTCAAGTCAGAG
GTGGCGAAACCCGACAGGACTATAAAGATACCAGGCGTTTCCCCCTGGAAGCTCCCTCGTGCGCTCTCCT
GTTCCGACCCTGCCGCTTACCGGATACCTGTCCGCCTTTCTCCCTTCGGGAAGCGTGGCGCTTTCTCATA
GCTCACGCTGTAGGTATCTCAGTTCGGTGTAGGTCGTTCGCTCCAAGCTGGGCTGTGTGCACGAACCCCC
CGTTCAGCCCGACCGCTGCGCCTTATCCGGTAACTATCGTCTTGAGTCCAACCCGGTAAGACACGACTTA
TCGCCACTGGCAGCAGCCACTGGTAACAGGATTAGCAGAGCGAGGTATGTAGGCGGTGCTACAGAGTTCT
TGAAGTGGTGGCCTAACTACGGCTACACTAGAAGAACAGTATTTGGTATCTGCGCTCTGCTGAAGCCAGT
TACCTTCGGAAAAAGAGTTGGTAGCTCTTGATCCGGCAAACAAACCACCGCTGGTAGCGGTGGTTTTTTT
GTTTGCAAGCAGCAGATTACGCGCAGAAAAAAAGGATCTCAAGAAGATCCTTTGATCTTTTCTACGGGGT
CTGACGCTCAGTGGAACGAAAACTCACGTTAAGGGATTTTGGTCATGAGATTATCAAAAAGGATCTTCAC
CTAGATCCTTTTAAATTAAAAATGAAGTTTTAAATCAATCTAAAGTATATATGAGTAAACTTGGTCTGAC
AGTTACCAATGCTTAATCAGTGAGGCACCTATCTCAGCGATCTGTCTATTTCGTTCATCCATAGTTGCAT
TTAAATTTCCGAACTCTCCAAGGCCCTCGTCGGAAAATCTTCAAACCTTTCGTCCGATCCATCTTGCAGG
CTACCTCTCGAACGAACTATCGCAAGTCTCTTGGCCGGCCTTGCGCCTTGGCTATTGCTTGGCAGCGCCT
ATCGCCAGGTATTACTCCAATCCCGAATATCCGAGATCGGGATCACCCGAGAGAAGTTCAACCTACATCC
TCAATCCCGATCTATCCGAGATCCGAGGAATATCGAAATCGGGGCGCGCCTGGTGTACCGAGAACGATCC
TCTCAGTGCGAGTCTCGACGATCCATATCGTTGCTTGGCAGTCAGCCAGTCGGAATCCAGCTTGGGACCC
AGGAAGTCCAATCGTCAGATATTGTACTCAAGCCTGGTCACGGCAGCGTACCGATCTGTTTAAACCTAGA
TATTGATAGTCTGATCGGTCAACGTATAATCGAGTCCTAGCTTTTGCAAACATCTATCAAGAGACAGGAT
CAGCAGGAGGCTTTCGCATGAGTATTCAACATTTCCGTGTCGCCCTTATTCCCTTTTTTGCGGCATTTTG
CCTTCCTGTTTTTGCTCACCCAGAAACGCTGGTGAAAGTAAAAGATGCTGAAGATCAGTTGGGTGCGCGA
GTGGGTTACATCGAACTGGATCTCAACAGCGGTAAGATCCTTGAGAGTTTTCGCCCCGAAGAACGCTTTC
CAATGATGAGCACTTTTAAAGTTCTGCTATGTGGCGCGGTATTATCCCGTATTGACGCCGGGCAAGAGCA
ACTCGGTCGCCGCATACACTATTCTCAGAATGACTTGGTTGAGTATTCACCAGTCACAGAAAAGCATCTT
ACGGATGGCATGACAGTAAGAGAATTATGCAGTGCTGCCATAACCATGAGTGATAACACTGCGGCCAACT
TACTTCTGACAACGATTGGAGGACCGAAGGAGCTAACCGCTTTTTTGCACAACATGGGGGATCATGTAAC
TCGCCTTGATCGTTGGGAACCGGAGCTGAATGAAGCCATACCAAACGACGAGCGTGACACCACGATGCCT
GTAGCAATGGCAACAACCTTGCGTAAACTATTAACTGGCGAACTACTTACTCTAGCTTCCCGGCAACAGT
TGATAGACTGGATGGAGGCGGATAAAGTTGCAGGACCACTTCTGCGCTCGGCCCTTCCGGCTGGCTGGTT
TATTGCTGATAAATCTGGAGCCGGTGAGCGTGGGTCTCGCGGTATCATTGCAGCACTGGGGCCAGATGGT
AAGCCCTCCCGTATCGTAGTTATCTACACGACGGGGAGTCAGGCAACTATGGATGAACGAAATAGACAGA
TCGCTGAGATAGGTGCCTCACTGATTAAGCATTGGTAACCGATTCTAGGTGCATTGGCGCAGAAAAAAAT
GCCTGATGCGACGCTGCGCGTCTTATACTCCCACATATGCCAGATTCAGCAACGGATACGGCTTCCCCAA
CTTGCCCACTTCCATACGTGTCCTCCTTACCAGAAATTTATCCTTAAGATCCCGAATCGTTTAAACTCGA
CTCTGGCTCTATCGAATCTCCGTCGTTTCGAGCTTACGCGAACAGCCGTGGCGCTCATTTGCTCGTCGGG
CATCGAATCTCGTCAGCTATCGTCAGCTTACCTTTTTGGCAGCGATCGCGGCTCCCGACATCTTGGACCA
TTAGCTCCACAGGTATCTTCTTCCCTCTAGTGGTCATAACAGCAGCTTCAGCTACCTCTCAATTCAAAAA
ACCCCTCAAGACCCGTTTAGAGGCCCCAAGGGGTTATGCTATCAATCGTTGCGTTACACACACAAAAAAC
CAACACACATCCATCTTCGATGGATAGCGATTTTATTATCTAACTGCTGATCGAGTGTAGCCAGATCTAG
TAATCAATTACGGGGTCATTAGTTCATAGCCCATATATGGAGTTCCGCGTTACATAACTTACGGTAAATG
GCCCGCCTGGCTGACCGCCCAACGACCCCCGCCCATTGACGTCAATAATGACGTATGTTCCCATAGTAAC
GCCAATAGGGACTTTCCATTGACGTCAATGGGTGGAGTATTTACGGTAAACTGCCCACTTGGCAGTACAT
CAAGTGTATCATATGCCAAGTACGCCCCCTATTGACGTCAATGACGGTAAATGGCCCGCCTGGCATTATG
CCCAGTACATGACCTTATGGGACTTTCCTACTTGGCAGTACATCTACGTATTAGTCATCGCTATTACCAT
GCTGATGCGGTTTTGGCAGTACATCAATGGGCGTGGATAGCGGTTTGACTCACGGGGATTTCCAAGTCTC
CACCCCATTGACGTCAATGGGAGTTTGTTTTGGCACCAAAATCAACGGGACTTTCCAAAATGTCGTAACA
ACTCCGCCCCATTGACGCAAATGGGCGGTAGGCGTGTACGGTGGGAGGTCTATATAAGCAGAGCTGGTTT
AGTGAACCGTCAGATCGCCTGGAGACGCCATCCACGCTGTTTTGACCTCCATAGAAGACACCGGGACCGA
TCCAGCCTCCCCTCGAAGCTTACATGTGGTACCGAGCTCGGATCCTGAGAACTTCAGGGTGAGTCTATGG
GACCCTTGATGTTTTCTTTCCCCTTCTTTTCTATGGTTAAGTTCATGTCATAGGAAGGGGAGAAGTAACA
GGGTACACATATTGACCAAATCAGGGTAATTTTGCATTTGTAATTTTAAAAAATGCTTTCTTCTTTTAAT
ATACTTTTTTGTTTATCTTATTTCTAATACTTTCCCTAATCTCTTTCTTTCAGGGCAATAATGATACAAT
GTATCATGCCTCTTTGCACCATTCTAAAGAATAACAGTGATAATTTCTGGGTTAAGGCAATAGCAATATT
TCTGCATATAAATATTTCTGCATATAAATTGTAACTGATGTAAGAGGTTTCATATTGCTAATAGCAGCTA
CAATCCAGCTACCATTCTGCTTTTATTTTATGGTTGGGATAAGGCTGGATTATTCTGAGTCCAAGCTAGG
CCCTTTTGCTAATCATGTTCATACCTCTTATCTTCCTCCCACAGCTCCTGGGCAACGTGCTGGTCTGTGT
GCTGGCCCATCACTTTGGCAAAGGCGGCCGCC
Features (pLannotate 1.2.2; 21 found; start..end, strand, type, name):
      1..3765    +  CDS            S: SPIKE_SARS2 - Experimental evidence at protein level: Swiss-Prot protein existence level 1. [Spike glycoprotein]: May down-regulate host tetherin (BST2) by lysosomal degradation, thereby counteracting its antiviral activity. From Severe acute respiratory syndrome coronavirus 2 (2019-nCoV) (SARS-CoV-2).
   3839..4427    +  misc_feature   WPRE: woodchuck hepatitis virus posttranscriptional regulatory element
   4480..4601    -  polyA_signal   SV40 poly(A) signal: SV40 polyadenylation signal
   4624..4693    -  CDS            large T antigen (fragment): large T antigen from SV40 (simian virus 40)
   4716..4762    +  terminator     T7 terminator: transcription terminator for bacteriophage T7 RNA polymerase
   4792..4928    +  terminator     rrnG terminator: transcription terminator from the E. coli ribosomal RNA rrnG operon (Albrechtsen et al., 1991)
   4973..5044    +  misc_feature   3' β-globin insulator: insulator downstream of the human β-globin locus (Farrell et al., 2002)
   5089..5285    +  promoter       SV40 promoter: SV40 early promoter
   5299..6090    +  CDS            neo: KKA2_KLEPN - Also known as kan, nptII. Experimental evidence at protein level: Swiss-Prot protein existence level 1. Resistance to kanamycin, neomycin, paromomycin, ribostamycin, butirosin and gentamicin B. From Klebsiella pneumoniae.
   6104..6328    +  polyA_signal   bGH poly(A) signal: bovine growth hormone polyadenylation signal
   6524..7112    -  rep_origin     ori: high-copy-number ColE1/pMB1/pBR322/pUC origin of replication
   7284..7348    -  CDS            bla(M) (fragment): β-lactamase lacking the signal sequence; bla(M); allows cytosolic expression of β-lactamase
   7858..8718    +  CDS            AmpR: β-lactamase; bla; confers resistance to ampicillin, carbenicillin, and related antibiotics
   8731..8867    +  terminator     rrnG terminator: transcription terminator from the E. coli ribosomal RNA rrnG operon (Albrechtsen et al., 1991)
   9019..9090    +  misc_feature   5' β-globin insulator: insulator upstream of the human β-globin locus (Farrell et al., 2002)
   9095..9141    -  terminator     T7 terminator: transcription terminator for bacteriophage T7 RNA polymerase
   9159..9207    -  polyA_signal   poly(A) signal: synthetic polyadenylation signal
   9288..9591    +  enhancer       CMV enhancer: human cytomegalovirus immediate early enhancer
   9664..9681    -  promoter       CMV promoter (fragment): human cytomegalovirus (CMV) immediate early promoter
   9744..9795    +  promoter       CMVd2 promoter: truncated human cytomegalovirus (CMV) immediate early promoter that yields moderately reduced expression relative to the full-length promoter
   9929..10404   +  intron         β-globin intron: internally truncated intron from human β-globin
