[The description below was written by a language model from this plasmid's Addgene catalogue record and pLannotate feature annotations shown in this document.]
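Description:
pTwist-SARS-CoV-2 Spike-deltaC18 L242H (CAT) is a mammalian expression plasmid built on the commercial pTwist-CMV-BetaGlobin-WPRE-Neo backbone. It encodes the SARS-CoV-2 spike glycoprotein carrying the single substitution L242H. The "(CAT)" in the name presumably refers to the histidine codon used, although the record does not explain it. The "deltaC18" designation indicates removal of the last 18 residues of the cytoplasmic tail. This truncation is commonly used to improve spike incorporation into pseudotyped particles, and the annotated spike coding region of about 3.77 kb fits a slightly shortened open reading frame.

In bacteria the plasmid replicates from a high-copy ColE1/pUC-type origin and is selected with ampicillin through the AmpR β-lactamase gene.

The catalogue lists the promoter as CAG. The feature table instead shows a CMV enhancer, CMV promoter elements and a truncated human β-globin intron upstream of the spike gene, which matches the CMV-BetaGlobin backbone name, so the two sources do not fully agree on the promoter. Downstream of spike, a WPRE promotes transcript stability and expression, and an SV40 polyadenylation signal is annotated next, on the reverse strand in the generated table. β-globin insulator fragments and bacterial and T7 terminators flank the expression units and help isolate them from neighbouring transcription. A separate cassette with the SV40 early promoter, neo and a bGH poly(A) signal would allow G418 selection in mammalian cells.

The stated purpose is pseudovirus production. The plasmid supplies the mutant spike as the envelope protein in producer cells, yielding particles suited to entry and neutralization assays. The associated study examined SARS-CoV-2 escape from vaccine-induced antibody responses.
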