Addgene plasmid #212346: pTwist-SARS-CoV-2 Spike-deltaC18 L242H (CAT)
Purpose: Encodes SARS-CoV-2 spike L242H for pseudovirus production
Depositing lab: Alejandro Balazs. Depositing organization: Massachusetts General Hospital. Publication: Ongoing evolution of SARS-CoV-2 drives escape from mRNA vaccine-induced humoral immunity. Roederer AL, Cao Y, Denis KS, Sheehan ML, Li CJ, Lam EC, Gregory DJ, Poznansky MC, Iafrate AJ, Canaday DH, Gravenstein S, Garcia-Beltran WF, Balazs AB. medRxiv [Preprint]. 2024 Mar 7:2024.03.05.24303815. doi: 10.1101/2024.03.05.24303815. PubMed 38496628.
Backbone
  Vector backbone: pTwist-CMV-BetaGlobin-WPRE-Neo
  Backbone manufacturer: Twist
  Vector type: Mammalian Expression
Growth in bacteria
  Bacterial resistance: Ampicillin, 100 μg/mL
  Growth temperature: 37°C
  Growth strain: DH5alpha
  Copy number: High Copy
Gene/Insert
  Gene/Insert name: SARS-CoV-2 Spike L242H
  Species: Severe acute respiratory syndrome coronavirus 2
  Mutation: L242H
  Entrez Gene: S (a.k.a. GU280_gp02, spike glycoprotein)
  Promoter: CAG
  Cloning method: Ligation Independent Cloning
Terms and licenses: Academic/Nonprofit Terms; Industry Terms: Not Available to Industry
Depositor comments: Please visit https://www.medrxiv.org/content/10.1101/2024.03.05.24303815v1 for medRxiv preprint.
How to cite: pTwist-SARS-CoV-2 Spike-deltaC18 L242H (CAT) was a gift from Alejandro Balazs (Addgene plasmid # 212346 ; http://n2t.net/addgene:212346 ; RRID:Addgene_212346)
